Addgene plasmid #27856: pUT1760-HQ858774
Depositing lab: John Gray & Erich Grotewold. Depositing organization: University of Toledo. Publication: The Maize TFome--development of a transcription factor open reading frame collection for functional genomics. Burdo B, Gray J, Goetting-Minesky MP, Wittler B, Hunt M, Li T, Velliquette D, Thomas J, Gentzel I, dos Santos Brito M, Mejia-Guerra MK, Connolly LN, Qaisi D, Li W, Casas MI, Doseff AI, Grotewold E. Plant J. 2014 Oct;80(2):356-66. doi: 10.1111/tpj.12623. Epub 2014 Aug 26. PubMed 25053252.
Backbone
  Vector backbone: pENTR/SD
  Backbone manufacturer: Invitrogen
  Backbone size w/o insert (bp): 2601
  Vector type: Entry vector
Growth in bacteria
  Bacterial resistance: Kanamycin, 50 μg/mL
  Growth temperature: 37°C
  Growth strain: DH5alpha
  Growth instructions: E. coli TOP10
  Copy number: Low Copy
Gene/Insert
  Gene/Insert name: PLATZ transcription factor from DV170419
  Species: Zea mays
  Insert size (bp): 759
  GenBank ID: HQ858774
  Cloning method: Restriction Enzyme
  Sequencing primers: 5′ M13 For; 3′ M13 Rev
Terms and licenses: Academic/Nonprofit Terms; Industry Terms: Not Available to Industry
Depositor comments: This CDS was amplified using PCR from a full length cDNA template from the Maize Full-length cDNA Project (www.maizecdna.org) and the PCR product included the stop codon. The PCR product was cloned into a Gateway pENTR/SD vector. Further information on this gene may be obtained at www.grassius.org using the GenBank number. (The second half of the plasmid name is the GenBank Number for the sequence of the insert)
How to cite: pUT1760-HQ858774 was a gift from John Gray & Erich Grotewold (Addgene plasmid # 27856 ; http://n2t.net/addgene:27856 ; RRID:Addgene_27856)
