[The description below was written by a language model from this plasmid's Addgene catalogue record and the feature table of its GenBank file.]
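Description:
pUT1760-HQ858774 is a Gateway entry clone built on the Invitrogen pENTR/SD backbone (2,601 bp without insert; 3,360 bp in total) and belongs to a maize transcription factor open reading frame collection. It is propagated in E. coli under kanamycin selection, provided by the aph(3')-Ia aminoglycoside phosphotransferase gene, and replicates from a ColE1/pUC-type origin. The catalogue entry lists the plasmid as low copy, whereas the feature annotation describes this origin class as high copy; the record does not resolve the difference.

The payload is a 759 bp coding sequence for a PLATZ-family transcription factor from Zea mays, amplified by PCR from a full-length cDNA clone with its native stop codon retained. The insert is not annotated as a feature in the sequence record, but it occupies the interval between the attL1 and attL2 sites, which flank it for transfer into attR-containing destination vectors by LR Clonase recombination. Because the stop codon is present, the ORF suits native or N-terminally tagged expression rather than C-terminal fusions. Just downstream of attL1 sits the bacteriophage T7 gene 10 ribosome binding site, the Shine-Dalgarno element characteristic of pENTR/SD, which supports efficient translation in bacteria after transfer into a prokaryotic expression vector.

The entry clone itself carries no promoter positioned to express the ORF. The annotated T7 promoter lies beyond attL2 in the reverse orientation, and rrnB T1 and T2 terminators upstream of attL1 shield the cassette from read-through transcription. M13 forward and reverse primer sites flank the cassette for sequence verification. The clone serves as a source of this maize transcription factor ORF for functional genomics studies.
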