LOCUS       Exported 3360 bp ds-DNA circular SYN 13-MAY-2021
DEFINITION  synthetic circular DNA
ACCESSION   .
VERSION     .
KEYWORDS    pUT1760-HQ858774
SOURCE      synthetic DNA construct
  ORGANISM  synthetic DNA construct
REFERENCE   1 (bases 1 to 3360)
  TITLE     Maize TF ORFeome collection
REFERENCE   2 (bases 1 to 3360)
  AUTHORS   .
  TITLE     Direct Submission
  JOURNAL   Exported May 13, 2021 from SnapGene Server 1.1.58
            http://www.snapgene.com
FEATURES             Location/Qualifiers
     source          1..3360
                     /organism="synthetic DNA construct"
                     /mol_type="other DNA"
     protein_bind    1..100
                     /gene="mutant version of attL"
                     /label=attL1
                     /bound_moiety="LR Clonase(TM)"
                     /note="recombination site for the Gateway(R) LR reaction"
     RBS             112..132
                     /note="efficient ribosome binding site from bacteriophage
                     T7 gene 10 (Olins and Rangwala, 1989)"
     protein_bind    complement(917..1016)
                     /gene="mutant version of attL"
                     /label=attL2
                     /bound_moiety="LR Clonase(TM)"
                     /note="recombination site for the Gateway(R) LR reaction"
     primer_bind     complement(1033..1052)
                     /label=T7
                     /note="T7 promoter, forward primer"
     promoter        complement(1034..1052)
                     /label=T7 promoter
                     /note="promoter for bacteriophage T7 RNA polymerase"
     primer_bind     complement(1057..1073)
                     /label=M13 rev
                     /note="common sequencing primer, one of multiple similar
                     variants"
     primer_bind     complement(1057..1073)
                     /label=M13 Reverse
                     /note="In lacZ gene. Also called M13-rev"
     primer_bind     complement(1175..1194)
                     /label=pENTR-R
                     /note="pENTR vectors, reverse primer"
     CDS             1186..1995
                     /codon_start=1
                     /gene="aph(3')-Ia"
                     /product="aminoglycoside phosphotransferase"
                     /label=KanR
                     /note="confers resistance to kanamycin in bacteria or G418
                     (Geneticin(R)) in eukaryotes"
                     /translation="MSHIQRETSRPRLNSNMDADLYGYKWARDNVGQSGATIYRLYGKP
                     DAPELFLKHGKGSVANDVTDEMVRLNWLTEFMPLPTIKHFIRTPDDAWLLTTAIPGKTA
                     FQVLEEYPDSGENIVDALAVFLRRLHSIPVCNCPFNSDRVFRLAQAQSRMNNGLVDASD
                     FDDERNGWPVEQVWKEMHKLLPFSPDSVVTHGDFSLDNLIFDEGKLIGCIDVGRVGIAD
                     RYQDLAILWNCLGEFSPSLQKRLFQKYGIDNPDMNKLQFHLMLDEFF"
     primer_bind     complement(1253..1272)
                     /label=Kan-R
                     /note="Kanamycin resistance gene, reverse primer"
     rep_origin      2142..2730
                     /direction=RIGHT
                     /label=ori
                     /note="high-copy-number ColE1/pMB1/pBR322/pUC origin of
                     replication"
     primer_bind     2631..2650
                     /label=pBR322ori-F
                     /note="pBR322 origin, forward primer"
     primer_bind     2884..2901
                     /label=L4440
                     /note="L4440 vector, forward primer"
     terminator      3060..3087
                     /label=rrnB T2 terminator
                     /note="transcription terminator T2 from the E. coli rrnB
                     gene"
     terminator      3179..3265
                     /gene="Escherichia coli rrnB"
                     /label=rrnB T1 terminator
                     /note="transcription terminator T1 from the E. coli rrnB
                     gene"
     primer_bind     3314..3336
                     /label=M13/pUC Forward
                     /note="In lacZ gene"
     primer_bind     3328..3345
                     /label=M13 Forward
                     /note="In lacZ gene. Also called M13-F20 or M13 (-21)
                     Forward"
     primer_bind     3329..3345
                     /label=M13 fwd
                     /note="common sequencing primer, one of multiple similar
                     variants"
ORIGIN
        1 caaataatga ttttattttg actgatagtg acctgttcgt tgcaacaaat tgatgagcaa
       61 tgctttttta taatgccaac tttgtacaaa aaagcaggct ccgcggccgc cttgtttaac
      121 tttaagaagg agcccttcac catggcaatc gacgacgaat cgccgatcag agtcaacagc
      181 agaggcggcg gcgccatggg aggaggggag tgcgacgggg cggagaacca gcggtggccg
      241 ccgtggctca agccgctgct ggggacgagc ttcttcggcc aatgcaagct gcacgcggac
      301 gcgcacaaga gcgagtgcaa catgtactgc ctcgcctgca tgaacggcgc gctctgctcc
      361 cagtgcctcg cctaccaccg cgaccaccac gccatccaga tacggaggtc gtcctaccac
      421 gacgtgatcc gggtgtcgga gatccagaag gtgctggaca tctccggcgt gcagacgtac
      481 atcatcaaca gcgcgcgcgt ggtgttcctg aacgagcgcc cgcagcagag gccaggcaag
      541 ggcgtcacca acacctgcga ggtctgccag cgcagcctcc tcgacacctt ccgcttctgc
      601 tccctcgggt gcaagatcgt ggggacctcc ggtgacttgc gcatccggaa gaagcaggcc
      661 gttgtcaaga agcatcagaa gaagaagaag cagcaggcgc agcagcacag gggcgccgcg
      721 ttggactcgg aggacgactc ttcgtccacc agcaccagcc gcggcagcga caggagcagc
      781 gtggtgcaga gcttcacccc gtcgaccccg ccggcgacgg ccaacagctt ccgaaccggg
      841 aagcggcgca agggcgtgcc gcaccggtcg ccgttcggca gcctcatggt ggaggagttc
      901 aagggtgggc gcgccgaccc agctttcttg tacaaagttg gcattataag aaagcattgc
      961 ttatcaattt gttgcaacga acaggtcact atcagtcaaa ataaaatcat tatttgccat
     1021 ccagctgata tcccctatag tgagtcgtat tacatggtca tagctgtttc ctggcagctc
     1081 tggcccgtgt ctcaaaatct ctgatgttac attgcacaag ataaaaatat atcatcatga
     1141 acaataaaac tgtctgctta cataaacagt aatacaaggg gtgttatgag ccatattcaa
     1201 cgggaaacgt cgaggccgcg attaaattcc aacatggatg ctgatttata tgggtataaa
     1261 tgggctcgcg ataatgtcgg gcaatcaggt gcgacaatct atcgcttgta tgggaagccc
     1321 gatgcgccag agttgtttct gaaacatggc aaaggtagcg ttgccaatga tgttacagat
     1381 gagatggtca gactaaactg gctgacggaa tttatgcctc ttccgaccat caagcatttt
     1441 atccgtactc ctgatgatgc atggttactc accactgcga tccccggaaa aacagcattc
     1501 caggtattag aagaatatcc tgattcaggt gaaaatattg ttgatgcgct ggcagtgttc
     1561 ctgcgccggt tgcattcgat tcctgtttgt aattgtcctt ttaacagcga tcgcgtattt
     1621 cgtctcgctc aggcgcaatc acgaatgaat aacggtttgg ttgatgcgag tgattttgat
     1681 gacgagcgta atggctggcc tgttgaacaa gtctggaaag aaatgcataa acttttgcca
     1741 ttctcaccgg attcagtcgt cactcatggt gatttctcac ttgataacct tatttttgac
     1801 gaggggaaat taataggttg tattgatgtt ggacgagtcg gaatcgcaga ccgataccag
     1861 gatcttgcca tcctatggaa ctgcctcggt gagttttctc cttcattaca gaaacggctt
     1921 tttcaaaaat atggtattga taatcctgat atgaataaat tgcagtttca tttgatgctc
     1981 gatgagtttt tctaatcaga attggttaat tggttgtaac actggcagag cattacgctg
     2041 acttgacggg acggcgcaag ctcatgacca aaatccctta acgtgagtta cgcgtcgttc
     2101 cactgagcgt cagaccccgt agaaaagatc aaaggatctt cttgagatcc tttttttctg
     2161 cgcgtaatct gctgcttgca aacaaaaaaa ccaccgctac cagcggtggt ttgtttgccg
     2221 gatcaagagc taccaactct ttttccgaag gtaactggct tcagcagagc gcagatacca
     2281 aatactgtcc ttctagtgta gccgtagtta ggccaccact tcaagaactc tgtagcaccg
     2341 cctacatacc tcgctctgct aatcctgtta ccagtggctg ctgccagtgg cgataagtcg
     2401 tgtcttaccg ggttggactc aagacgatag ttaccggata aggcgcagcg gtcgggctga
     2461 acggggggtt cgtgcacaca gcccagcttg gagcgaacga cctacaccga actgagatac
     2521 ctacagcgtg agcattgaga aagcgccacg cttcccgaag ggagaaaggc ggacaggtat
     2581 ccggtaagcg gcagggtcgg aacaggagag cgcacgaggg agcttccagg gggaaacgcc
     2641 tggtatcttt atagtcctgt cgggtttcgc cacctctgac ttgagcgtcg atttttgtga
     2701 tgctcgtcag gggggcggag cctatggaaa aacgccagca acgcggcctt tttacggttc
     2761 ctggcctttt gctggccttt tgctcacatg ttctttcctg cgttatcccc tgattctgtg
     2821 gataaccgta ttaccgcctt tgagtgagct gataccgctc gccgcagccg aacgaccgag
     2881 cgcagcgagt cagtgagcga ggaagcggaa gagcgcccaa tacgcaaacc gcctctcccc
     2941 gcgcgttggc cgattcatta atgcagctgg cacgacaggt ttcccgactg gaaagcgggc
     3001 agtgagcgca acgcaattaa tacgcgtacc gctagccagg aagagtttgt agaaacgcaa
     3061 aaaggccatc cgtcaggatg gccttctgct tagtttgatg cctggcagtt tatggcgggc
     3121 gtcctgcccg ccaccctccg ggccgttgct tcacaacgtt caaatccgct cccggcggat
     3181 ttgtcctact caggagagcg ttcaccgaca aacaacagat aaaacgaaag gcccagtctt
     3241 ccgactgagc ctttcgtttt atttgatgcc tggcagttcc ctactctcgc gttaacgcta
     3301 gcatggatgt tttcccagtc acgacgttgt aaaacgacgg ccagtcttaa gctcgggccc
//
