>Addgene plasmid #27856 | pUT1760-HQ858774 | addgene partial sequence | sequence record 34146 | 27856 with M13pUC-fwd
ATGATTTTATTTTGACTGATAGTGACCTGTTCGTTGCAACAAATTGATGAGCAATGCTTTTTTATAATGC
CAACTTTGTACAAAAAAGCAGGCTCCGCGGCCGCCTTGTTTAACTTTAAGAAGGAGCCCTTCACCATGGC
AATCGACGACGAATCGCCGATCAGAGTCAACAGCAGAGGCGGCGGCGCCATGGGAGGAGGGGAGTGCGAC
GGGGCGGAGAACCAGCGGTGGCCGCCGTGGCTCAAGCCGCTGCTGGGGACGAGCTTCTTCGGCCAATGCA
AGCTGCACGCGGACGCGCACAAGAGCGAGTGCAACATGTACTGCCTCGCCTGCATGAACGGCGCGCTCTG
CTCCCAGTGCCTCGCCTACCACCGCGACCACCACGCCATCCAGATACGGAGGTCGTCCTACCACGACGTG
ATCCGGGTGTCGGAGATCCAGAAGGTGCTGGACATCTCCGGCGTGCAGACGTACATCATCAACAGCGCGC
GCGTGGTGTTCCTGAACGAGCGCCCGCAGCAGAGGCCAGGCAAGGGCGTCACCAACACCTGCGAGGTCTG
CCAGCGCAGCCTCCTCGACACCTTCCGCTTCTGCTCCCTCGGGTGCAAGATCGTGGGGACCTCCGGTGAC
TTGCGCATCCGGAAGAAGCAGGCCGTTGTCAAGAAGCATCAGAAGAAGAAGAAGCAGCAGGCGCAGCAGC
ACAGGGGCGCCGCGTTGGACTCGGAGGACGACTCTTCGTCCACCAGCACCAGCCGCGGCAGCGACAGGAG
CAGCGTGGTGCAGAGCTTCACCCCGTCGACCCCGCCGGCGACGGCCAACAGCTTCCGAACCGGG
